Addgene plasmid #219822: dCas9-miniTurbo
Purpose: EF1α-driven expression of dCas9 fused to miniTurbo with GFP (Adapted from plasmid #153209)
Depositing lab: Philipp Maass.
Backbone
  Vector backbone: CARPID BASU-dCasRx (Addgene #153209)
  Backbone size w/o insert (bp): 10000
  Total vector size (bp): 14999
  Modifications to backbone: Addition of dCas9:miniTurbo
  Vector type: Mammalian Expression, CRISPR
  Selectable markers: GFP
Growth in bacteria
  Bacterial resistance: Ampicillin, 100 μg/mL
  Growth temperature: 30°C
  Growth strain: NEB Stable
  Copy number: High Copy
Gene/Insert
  Gene/Insert name: dCas9
  Species: Streptococcus pyogenes
  Insert size (bp): 4000
  Mutation: D10A/H841A
  Promoter: EF1a
  Tag / fusion protein: miniTurbo (C terminal on insert)
  Cloning method: Gene Synthesis
  Sequencing primers: 5′ EF1a
Terms and licenses: Academic/Nonprofit Terms; Industry Terms: Not Available to Industry
How to cite: dCas9-miniTurbo was a gift from Philipp Maass (Addgene plasmid # 219822 ; http://n2t.net/addgene:219822 ; RRID:Addgene_219822)
