[The description below was written by a language model from this plasmid's Addgene catalogue record and pLannotate feature annotations shown in this document.]
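Description:
dCas9-miniTurbo is a mammalian expression and CRISPR plasmid built on the lentiviral transfer backbone of the CARPID BASU-dCasRx vector, with the original effector replaced by a synthesized dCas9:miniTurbo fusion. The feature table shows the hallmarks of a third-generation-style lentiviral vector: a CMV enhancer/promoter driving a truncated HIV-1 5' LTR, the Ψ packaging signal with a gag fragment, the RRE for Rev-dependent export, cPPT/CTS, and a downstream WPRE followed by a second truncated LTR and a bGH polyadenylation signal. The record itself lists only mammalian expression and CRISPR as vector types, so viral delivery is implied by these elements rather than stated. In bacteria the plasmid replicates from a high-copy ColE1/pUC-type origin under ampicillin selection, and it also has an f1 origin. An SV40/EM7-driven BleoR cassette is annotated outside the LTR-flanked region, although the catalogue lists only GFP as the selectable marker.

The payload is a single EF-1α-driven cassette. An N-terminal 3xFLAG tag precedes Streptococcus pyogenes Cas9 made catalytically dead by the recorded D10A/H841A mutations, fused at its C terminus to miniTurbo, an N-terminally truncated, engineered E. coli biotin ligase with improved catalytic efficiency. A fragment of an HA tag follows, then EGFP, which allows expressing cells to be identified or sorted. The annotation does not identify the element linking EGFP to the fusion. No guide RNA cassette is annotated, so a guide would have to be supplied separately. Directed to a chosen genomic locus, the fusion would be expected to biotinylate nearby proteins for proximity labelling, though the record states only its expression purpose. The sequenced record is slightly longer than the catalogue's total size.
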