Features (pLannotate 1.2.2; 35 found; start..end, strand, type, name):
    382..408     +  CDS            3xHA (fragment): three tandem HA epitope tags
    478..1194    +  CDS            EGFP: the original enhanced GFP (Yang et al., 1996) mammalian codon-optimized
   1195..1219    +  misc_feature   MCS (fragment): pBluescript multiple cloning site
   1219..1807    +  misc_feature   WPRE: woodchuck hepatitis virus posttranscriptional regulatory element
   1744..2325    +  CDS            nef (fragment): NEF_HV1H2 - Experimental evidence at protein level: Swiss-Prot protein existence level 1. Extracellular Nef protein targets CD4(+) T-lymphocytes for apoptosis by interacting with CXCR4 surface receptors. From Human immunodeficiency virus type 1 group M subtype B (isolate HXB2) (HIV-1).
   2332..2512    +  LTR            5' LTR (truncated): truncated 5' long terminal repeat (LTR) from HIV-1
   2544..2768    +  polyA_signal   bGH poly(A) signal: bovine growth hormone polyadenylation signal
   2772..2793    +  promoter       SV40 promoter (fragment): SV40 enhancer and early promoter
   2814..3242    +  rep_origin     f1 ori (sequence partly withheld): f1 bacteriophage origin of replication; arrow indicates direction of (+) strand synthesis
   3256..3585    +  promoter       SV40 promoter: SV40 enhancer and early promoter
   3633..3680    +  promoter       EM7 promoter: synthetic bacterial promoter&nbsp
   3699..4073    +  CDS            BleoR: antibiotic-binding protein; Sh ble from Streptoalloteichus hindustanus; confers resistance to bleomycin, phleomycin, and Zeocin™
   4083..4208    +  CDS            ble (fragment): BLE_KLEPN - Experimental evidence at protein level: Swiss-Prot protein existence level 1. Binding protein with a strong affinity to the bleomycin family of antibiotics. Binds to CL990; an antimitotic-antibiotic compound. From Klebsiella pneumoniae.
   4203..4324    +  polyA_signal   SV40 poly(A) signal: SV40 polyadenylation signal
   4395..4417    -  protein_bind   lac operator (fragment): The lac repressor binds to the lac operator to inhibit transcription in E. coli. This inhibition can be relieved by adding lactose or isopropyl-β-D-thiogalactopyranoside (IPTG). lac repressor encoded by lacI
   4421..4451    -  promoter       lac promoter: promoter for the E. coli lac operon
   4466..4487    -  protein_bind   CAP binding site: CAP binding activates transcription in the presence of cAMP. E. coli catabolite activator protein
   4500..4592    -  CDS            lacI (fragment): lac repressor; lacI; The lac repressor binds to the lac operator to inhibit transcription in E. coli. This inhibition can be relieved by adding lactose or isopropyl-β-D-thiogalactopyranoside (IPTG).
   4775..5363    -  rep_origin     ori: high-copy-number ColE1/pMB1/pBR322/pUC origin of replication
   5534..6394    -  CDS            AmpR: β-lactamase; bla; confers resistance to ampicillin, carbenicillin, and related antibiotics
   6395..6499    -  promoter       AmpR promoter: bla
   6558..6610    -  misc_feature   bom (fragment): basis of mobility region from pBR322
   6765..7144    +  enhancer       CMV enhancer: human cytomegalovirus immediate early enhancer
   7145..7344    +  promoter       CMV promoter: human cytomegalovirus (CMV) immediate early promoter
   7362..7542    +  LTR            5' LTR (truncated): truncated 5' long terminal repeat (LTR) from HIV-1
   7589..7714    +  misc_feature   HIV-1 Ψ: packaging signal of human immunodeficiency virus type 1
   7698..8061    +  CDS            HIV-1 gag (fragment): gag protein from human immunodeficiency virus 1; gag
   8207..8440    +  misc_feature   RRE: The Rev response element (RRE) of HIV-1 allows for Rev-dependent mRNA export from the nucleus to the cytoplasm.
   8817..8917    +  CDS            Rev (fragment): human immunodeficiency virus 1 (HIV-1) Rev protein; rev; enhances nuclear export of unspliced and incompletely spliced viral mRNAs
   8967..9084    +  misc_feature   cPPT/CTS: central polypurine tract and central termination sequence of HIV-1
   9136..9202    +  CDS            small t antigen (fragment): SV40 (simian virus 40) small t antigen
   9209..10387   +  promoter       EF-1α promoter: strong constitutive promoter for human elongation factor EF-1α
  10397..10462   +  CDS            3xFLAG: three tandem FLAG® epitope tags, followed by an enterokinase cleavage site
  10499..14602   +  CDS            Cas9: Cas9 (Csn1) endonuclease from the Streptococcus pyogenes Type II CRISPR/Cas system generates RNA-guided double strand breaks in DNA
  14657..342     +  CDS            miniTurbo (across the origin): N-terminally truncated mutant of the E. coli biotin ligase BioID engineered for improved catalytic efficiency (Branon et al., 2018)
>Addgene plasmid #219822 | dCas9-miniTurbo | addgene full sequence | sequence record 440858 | Addgene NGS Result
AACGTGGCTATGAGGCGCGTGGAGGAAAGCGTGGTCAATCAGGGCTGGATCACACTGCAGGAAGCAGGGA
TTAACCTGGACAGGAATACTCTGGCCGCTATGCTGATCCGAGAGCTGCGGGCAGCCCTGGAACTGTTCGA
GCAGGAAGGCCTGGCTCCATATCTGTCACGGTGGGAGAAGCTGGATAACTTCATCAATAGACCCGTGAAG
CTGATCATTGGGGACAAAGAGATTTTCGGGATTAGCCGGGGGATTGATAAACAGGGAGCCCTGCTGCTGG
AACAGGACGGAGTTATCAAACCCTGGATGGGCGGAGAAATCAGTCTGCGGTCTGCCGAAAAGGGATCCGG
ACCTAAGAAAAAGAGGAAGGTGGCGGCCGCTTACCCATACGATGTTCCAGATTACGCTGCTAGCGGCAGT
GGAGAGGGCAGAGGAAGTCTGCTAACATGCGGTGACGTCGAGGAGAATCCTGGCCCAGTGAGCAAGGGCG
AGGAGCTGTTCACCGGGGTGGTGCCCATCCTGGTCGAGCTGGACGGCGACGTAAACGGCCACAAGTTCAG
CGTGTCCGGCGAGGGCGAGGGCGATGCCACCTACGGCAAGCTGACCCTGAAGTTCATCTGCACCACCGGC
AAGCTGCCCGTGCCCTGGCCCACCCTCGTGACCACCCTGACCTACGGCGTGCAGTGCTTCAGCCGCTACC
CCGACCACATGAAGCAGCACGACTTCTTCAAGTCCGCCATGCCCGAAGGCTACGTCCAGGAGCGCACCAT
CTTCTTCAAGGACGACGGCAACTACAAGACCCGCGCCGAGGTGAAGTTCGAGGGCGACACCCTGGTGAAC
CGCATCGAGCTGAAGGGCATCGACTTCAAGGAGGACGGCAACATCCTGGGGCACAAGCTGGAGTACAACT
ACAACAGCCACAACGTCTATATCATGGCCGACAAGCAGAAGAACGGCATCAAGGTGAACTTCAAGATCCG
CCACAACATCGAGGACGGCAGCGTGCAGCTCGCCGACCACTACCAGCAGAACACCCCCATCGGCGACGGC
CCCGTGCTGCTGCCCGACAACCACTACCTGAGCACCCAGTCCGCCCTGAGCAAAGACCCCAACGAGAAGC
GCGATCACATGGTCCTGCTGGAGTTCGTGACCGCCGCCGGGATCACTCTCGGCATGGACGAGCTGTACAA
GTAAGAATTCGATATCAAGCTTATCGATAATCAACCTCTGGATTACAAAATTTGTGAAAGATTGACTGGT
ATTCTTAACTATGTTGCTCCTTTTACGCTATGTGGATACGCTGCTTTAATGCCTTTGTATCATGCTATTG
CTTCCCGTATGGCTTTCATTTTCTCCTCCTTGTATAAATCCTGGTTGCTGTCTCTTTATGAGGAGTTGTG
GCCCGTTGTCAGGCAACGTGGCGTGGTGTGCACTGTGTTTGCTGACGCAACCCCCACTGGTTGGGGCATT
GCCACCACCTGTCAGCTCCTTTCCGGGACTTTCGCTTTCCCCCTCCCTATTGCCACGGCGGAACTCATCG
CCGCCTGCCTTGCCCGCTGCTGGACAGGGGCTCGGCTGTTGGGCACTGACAATTCCGTGGTGTTGTCGGG
GAAATCATCGTCCTTTCCTTGGCTGCTCGCCTGTGTTGCCACCTGGATTCTGCGCGGGACGTCCTTCTGC
TACGTCCCTTCGGCCCTCAATCCAGCGGACCTTCCTTCCCGCGGCCTGCTGCCGGCTCTGCGGCCTCTTC
CGCGTCTTCGCCTTCGCCCTCAGACGAGTCGGATCTCCCTTTGGGCCGCCTCCCCGCATCGATACCGTCG
ACCTCGAGACCTAGAAAAACATGGAGCAATCACAAGTAGCAATACAGCAGCTACCAATGCTGATTGTGCC
TGGCTAGAAGCACAAGAGGAGGAGGAGGTGGGTTTTCCAGTCACACCTCAGGTACCTTTAAGACCAATGA
CTTACAAGGCAGCTGTAGATCTTAGCCACTTTTTAAAAGAAAAGGGGGGACTGGAAGGGCTAATTCACTC
CCAACGAAGACAAGATATCCTTGATCTGTGGATCTACCACACACAAGGCTACTTCCCTGATTGGCAGAAC
TACACACCAGGGCCAGGGATCAGATATCCACTGACCTTTGGATGGTGCTACAAGCTAGTACCAGTTGAGC
AAGAGAAGGTAGAAGAAGCCAATGAAGGAGAGAACACCCGCTTGTTACACCCTGTGAGCCTGCATGGGAT
GGATGACCCGGAGAGAGAAGTATTAGAGTGGAGGTTTGACAGCCGCCTAGCATTTCATCACATGGCCCGA
GAGCTGCATCCGGACTGTACTGGGTCTCTCTGGTTAGACCAGATCTGAGCCTGGGAGCTCTCTGGCTAAC
TAGGGAACCCACTGCTTAAGCCTCAATAAAGCTTGCCTTGAGTGCTTCAAGTAGTGTGTGCCCGTCTGTT
GTGTGACTCTGGTAACTAGAGATCCCTCAGACCCTTTTAGTCAGTGTGGAAAATCTCTAGCAGGGCCCGT
TTAAACCCGCTGATCAGCCTCGACTGTGCCTTCTAGTTGCCAGCCATCTGTTGTTTGCCCCTCCCCCGTG
CCTTCCTTGACCCTGGAAGGTGCCACTCCCACTGTCCTTTCCTAATAAAATGAGGAAATTGCATCGCATT
GTCTGAGTAGGTGTCATTCTATTCTGGGGGGTGGGGTGGGGCAGGACAGCAAGGGGGAGGATTGGGAAGA
CAATAGCAGGCATGCTGGGGATGCGGTGGGCTCTATGGCTTCTGAGGCGGAAAGAACCAGCTGGGGCTCT
AGGGGGTATCCCC
[124 nt withheld, positions 2814-2937]
C
[91 nt withheld, positions 2939-3029]
A
[49 nt withheld, positions 3031-3079]
CCTTTGACGTTGGAGTCCACGTTCTTTAATAGTGGACTCTTGTTCCAAACTGGAACAACACTCAACCCTA
TCTCGGTCTATTCTTTTGATTTATAAGGGATTTTGCCGATTTCGGCCTATTGGTTAAAAAATGAGCTGAT
TTAACAAAAATTTAACGCGAATTAATTCTGTGGAATGTGTGTCAGTTAGGGTGTGGAAAGTCCCCAGGCT
CCCCAGCAGGCAGAAGTATGCAAAGCATGCATCTCAATTAGTCAGCAACCAGGTGTGGAAAGTCCCCAGG
CTCCCCAGCAGGCAGAAGTATGCAAAGCATGCATCTCAATTAGTCAGCAACCATAGTCCCGCCCCTAACT
CCGCCCATCCCGCCCCTAACTCCGCCCAGTTCCGCCCATTCTCCGCCCCATGGCTGACTAATTTTTTTTA
TTTATGCAGAGGCCGAGGCCGCCTCTGCCTCTGAGCTATTCCAGAAGTAGTGAGGAGGCTTTTTTGGAGG
CCTAGGCTTTTGCAAAAAGCTCCCGGGAGCTTGTATATCCATTTTCGGATCTGATCAGCACGTGTTGACA
ATTAATCATCGGCATAGTATATCGGCATAGTATAATACGACAAGGTGAGGAACTAAACCATGGCCAAGTT
GACCAGTGCCGTTCCGGTGCTCACCGCGCGCGACGTCGCCGGAGCGGTCGAGTTCTGGACCGACCGGCTC
GGGTTCTCCCGGGACTTCGTGGAGGACGACTTCGCCGGTGTGGTCCGGGACGACGTGACCCTGTTCATCA
GCGCGGTCCAGGACCAGGTGGTGCCGGACAACACCCTGGCCTGGGTGTGGGTGCGCGGCCTGGACGAGCT
GTACGCCGAGTGGTCGGAGGTCGTGTCCACGAACTTCCGGGACGCCTCCGGGCCGGCCATGACCGAGATC
GGCGAGCAGCCGTGGGGGCGGGAGTTCGCCCTGCGCGACCCGGCCGGCAACTGCGTGCACTTCGTGGCCG
AGGAGCAGGACTGACACGTGCTACGAGATTTCGATTCCACCGCCGCCTTCTATGAAAGGTTGGGCTTCGG
AATCGTTTTCCGGGACGCCGGCTGGATGATCCTCCAGCGCGGGGATCTCATGCTGGAGTTCTTCGCCCAC
CCCAACTTGTTTATTGCAGCTTATAATGGTTACAAATAAAGCAATAGCATCACAAATTTCACAAATAAAG
CATTTTTTTCACTGCATTCTAGTTGTGGTTTGTCCAAACTCATCAATGTATCTTATCATGTCTGTATACC
GTCGACCTCTAGCTAGAGCTTGGCGTAATCATGGTCATAGCTGTTTCCTGTGTGAAATTGTTATCCGCTC
ACAATTCCACACAACATACGAGCCGGAAGCATAAAGTGTAAAGCCTGGGGTGCCTAATGAGTGAGCTAAC
TCACATTAATTGCGTTGCGCTCACTGCCCGCTTTCCAGTCGGGAAACCTGTCGTGCCAGCTGCATTAATG
AATCGGCCAACGCGCGGGGAGAGGCGGTTTGCGTATTGGGCGCTCTTCCGCTTCCTCGCTCACTGACTCG
CTGCGCTCGGTCGTTCGGCTGCGGCGAGCGGTATCAGCTCACTCAAAGGCGGTAATACGGTTATCCACAG
AATCAGGGGATAACGCAGGAAAGAACATGTGAGCAAAAGGCCAGCAAAAGGCCAGGAACCGTAAAAAGGC
CGCGTTGCTGGCGTTTTTCCATAGGCTCCGCCCCCCTGACGAGCATCACAAAAATCGACGCTCAAGTCAG
AGGTGGCGAAACCCGACAGGACTATAAAGATACCAGGCGTTTCCCCCTGGAAGCTCCCTCGTGCGCTCTC
CTGTTCCGACCCTGCCGCTTACCGGATACCTGTCCGCCTTTCTCCCTTCGGGAAGCGTGGCGCTTTCTCA
TAGCTCACGCTGTAGGTATCTCAGTTCGGTGTAGGTCGTTCGCTCCAAGCTGGGCTGTGTGCACGAACCC
CCCGTTCAGCCCGACCGCTGCGCCTTATCCGGTAACTATCGTCTTGAGTCCAACCCGGTAAGACACGACT
TATCGCCACTGGCAGCAGCCACTGGTAACAGGATTAGCAGAGCGAGGTATGTAGGCGGTGCTACAGAGTT
CTTGAAGTGGTGGCCTAACTACGGCTACACTAGAAGAACAGTATTTGGTATCTGCGCTCTGCTGAAGCCA
GTTACCTTCGGAAAAAGAGTTGGTAGCTCTTGATCCGGCAAACAAACCACCGCTGGTAGCGGTGGTTTTT
TTGTTTGCAAGCAGCAGATTACGCGCAGAAAAAAAGGATCTCAAGAAGATCCTTTGATCTTTTCTACGGG
GTCTGACGCTCAGTGGAACGAAAACTCACGTTAAGGGATTTTGGTCATGAGATTATCAAAAAGGATCTTC
ACCTAGATCCTTTTAAATTAAAAATGAAGTTTTAAATCAATCTAAAGTATATATGAGTAAACTTGGTCTG
ACAGTTACCAATGCTTAATCAGTGAGGCACCTATCTCAGCGATCTGTCTATTTCGTTCATCCATAGTTGC
CTGACTCCCCGTCGTGTAGATAACTACGATACGGGAGGGCTTACCATCTGGCCCCAGTGCTGCAATGATA
CCGCGAGACCCACGCTCACCGGCTCCAGATTTATCAGCAATAAACCAGCCAGCCGGAAGGGCCGAGCGCA
GAAGTGGTCCTGCAACTTTATCCGCCTCCATCCAGTCTATTAATTGTTGCCGGGAAGCTAGAGTAAGTAG
TTCGCCAGTTAATAGTTTGCGCAACGTTGTTGCCATTGCTACAGGCATCGTGGTGTCACGCTCGTCGTTT
GGTATGGCTTCATTCAGCTCCGGTTCCCAACGATCAAGGCGAGTTACATGATCCCCCATGTTGTGCAAAA
AAGCGGTTAGCTCCTTCGGTCCTCCGATCGTTGTCAGAAGTAAGTTGGCCGCAGTGTTATCACTCATGGT
TATGGCAGCACTGCATAATTCTCTTACTGTCATGCCATCCGTAAGATGCTTTTCTGTGACTGGTGAGTAC
TCAACCAAGTCATTCTGAGAATAGTGTATGCGGCGACCGAGTTGCTCTTGCCCGGCGTCAATACGGGATA
ATACCGCGCCACATAGCAGAACTTTAAAAGTGCTCATCATTGGAAAACGTTCTTCGGGGCGAAAACTCTC
AAGGATCTTACCGCTGTTGAGATCCAGTTCGATGTAACCCACTCGTGCACCCAACTGATCTTCAGCATCT
TTTACTTTCACCAGCGTTTCTGGGTGAGCAAAAACAGGAAGGCAAAATGCCGCAAAAAAGGGAATAAGGG
CGACACGGAAATGTTGAATACTCATACTCTTCCTTTTTCAATATTATTGAAGCATTTATCAGGGTTATTG
TCTCATGAGCGGATACATATTTGAATGTATTTAGAAAAATAAACAAATAGGGGTTCCGCGCACATTTCCC
CGAAAAGTGCCACCTGACGTCGACGGATCGGGAGATCTCCCGATCCCCTATGGTGCACTCTCAGTACAAT
CTGCTCTGATGCCGCATAGTTAAGCCAGTATCTGCTCCCTGCTTGTGTGTTGGAGGTCGCTGAGTAGTGC
GCGAGCAAAATTTAAGCTACAACAAGGCAAGGCTTGACCGACAATTGCATGAAGAATCTGCTTAGGGTTA
GGCGTTTTGCGCTGCTTCGCGATGTACGGGCCAGATATACGCGTTGACATTGATTATTGACTAGTTATTA
ATAGTAATCAATTACGGGGTCATTAGTTCATAGCCCATATATGGAGTTCCGCGTTACATAACTTACGGTA
AATGGCCCGCCTGGCTGACCGCCCAACGACCCCCGCCCATTGACGTCAATAATGACGTATGTTCCCATAG
TAACGCCAATAGGGACTTTCCATTGACGTCAATGGGTGGAGTATTTACGGTAAACTGCCCACTTGGCAGT
ACATCAAGTGTATCATATGCCAAGTACGCCCCCTATTGACGTCAATGACGGTAAATGGCCCGCCTGGCAT
TATGCCCAGTACATGACCTTATGGGACTTTCCTACTTGGCAGTACATCTACGTATTAGTCATCGCTATTA
CCATGGTGATGCGGTTTTGGCAGTACATCAATGGGCGTGGATAGCGGTTTGACTCACGGGGATTTCCAAG
TCTCCACCCCATTGACGTCAATGGGAGTTTGTTTTGGCACCAAAATCAACGGGACTTTCCAAAATGTCGT
AACAACTCCGCCCCATTGACGCAAATGGGCGGTAGGCGTGTACGGTGGGAGGTCTATATAAGCAGCGCGT
TTTGCCTGTACTGGGTCTCTCTGGTTAGACCAGATCTGAGCCTGGGAGCTCTCTGGCTAACTAGGGAACC
CACTGCTTAAGCCTCAATAAAGCTTGCCTTGAGTGCTTCAAGTAGTGTGTGCCCGTCTGTTGTGTGACTC
TGGTAACTAGAGATCCCTCAGACCCTTTTAGTCAGTGTGGAAAATCTCTAGCAGTGGCGCCCGAACAGGG
ACTTGAAAGCGAAAGGGAAACCAGAGGAGCTCTCTCGACGCAGGACTCGGCTTGCTGAAGCGCGCACGGC
AAGAGGCGAGGGGCGGCGACTGGTGAGTACGCCAAAAATTTTGACTAGCGGAGGCTAGAAGGAGAGAGAT
GGGTGCGAGAGCGTCAGTATTAAGCGGGGGAGAATTAGATCGCGATGGGAAAAAATTCGGTTAAGGCCAG
GGGGAAAGAAAAAATATAAATTAAAACATATAGTATGGGCAAGCAGGGAGCTAGAACGATTCGCAGTTAA
TCCTGGCCTGTTAGAAACATCAGAAGGCTGTAGACAAATACTGGGACAGCTACAACCATCCCTTCAGACA
GGATCAGAAGAACTTAGATCATTATATAATACAGTAGCAACCCTCTATTGTGTGCATCAAAGGATAGAGA
TAAAAGACACCAAGGAAGCTTTAGACAAGATAGAGGAAGAGCAAAACAAAAGTAAGACCACCGCACAGCA
AGCGGCCGCTGATCTTCAGACCTGGAGGAGGAGATATGAGGGACAATTGGAGAAGTGAATTATATAAATA
TAAAGTAGTAAAAATTGAACCATTAGGAGTAGCACCCACCAAGGCAAAGAGAAGAGTGGTGCAGAGAGAA
AAAAGAGCAGTGGGAATAGGAGCTTTGTTCCTTGGGTTCTTGGGAGCAGCAGGAAGCACTATGGGCGCAG
CGTCAATGACGCTGACGGTACAGGCCAGACAATTATTGTCTGGTATAGTGCAGCAGCAGAACAATTTGCT
GAGGGCTATTGAGGCGCAACAGCATCTGTTGCAACTCACAGTCTGGGGCATCAAGCAGCTCCAGGCAAGA
ATCCTGGCTGTGGAAAGATACCTAAAGGATCAACAGCTCCTGGGGATTTGGGGTTGCTCTGGAAAACTCA
TTTGCACCACTGCTGTGCCTTGGAATGCTAGTTGGAGTAATAAATCTCTGGAACAGATTTGGAATCACAC
GACCTGGATGGAGTGGGACAGAGAAATTAACAATTACACAAGCTTAATACACTCCTTAATTGAAGAATCG
CAAAACCAGCAAGAAAAGAATGAACAAGAATTATTGGAATTAGATAAATGGGCAAGTTTGTGGAATTGGT
TTAACATAACAAATTGGCTGTGGTATATAAAATTATTCATAATGATAGTAGGAGGCTTGGTAGGTTTAAG
AATAGTTTTTGCTGTACTTTCTATAGTGAATAGAGTTAGGCAGGGATATTCACCATTATCGTTTCAGACC
CACCTCCCAACCCCGAGGGGACCCGACAGGCCCGAAGGAATAGAAGAAGAAGGTGGAGAGAGAGACAGAG
ACAGATCCATTCGATTAGTGAACGGATCGGCACTGCGTGCGCCAATTCTGCAGACAAATGGCAGTATTCA
TCCACAATTTTAAAAGAAAAGGGGGGATTGGGGGGTACAGTGCAGGGGAAAGAATAGTAGACATAATAGC
AACAGACATACAAACTAAAGAATTACAAAAACAAATTACAAAAATTCAAAATTTTCGGGTTTATTACAGG
GACAGCAGAGATCCAGTTTGGTTAATTAATGCAAAGATGGATAAAGTTTTAAACAGAGAGGAATCTTTGC
AGCTAATGGACCTTCTAGGTCTTGAAAGGAGTGGGAATTGGCTCCGGTGCCCGTCAGTGGGCAGAGCGCA
CATCGCCCACAGTCCCCGAGAAGTTGGGGGGAGGGGTCGGCAATTGAACCGGTGCCTAGAGAAGGTGGCG
CGGGGTAAACTGGGAAAGTGATGTCGTGTACTGGCTCCGCCTTTTTCCCGAGGGTGGGGGAGAACCGTAT
ATAAGTGCAGTAGTCGCCGTGAACGTTCTTTTTCGCAACGGGTTTGCCGCCAGAACACAGGTAAGTGCCG
TGTGTGGTTCCCGCGGGCCTGGCCTCTTTACGGGTTATGGCCCTTGCGTGCCTTGAATTACTTCCACCTG
GCTGCAGTACGTGATTCTTGATCCCGAGCTTCGGGTTGGAAGTGGGTGGGAGAGTTCGAGGCCTTGCGCT
TAAGGAGCCCCTTCGCCTCGTGCTTGAGTTGAGGCCTGGCCTGGGCGCTGGGGCCGCCGCGTGCGAATCT
GGTGGCACCTTCGCGCCTGTCTCGCTGCTTTCGATAAGTCTCTAGCCATTTAAAATTTTTGATGACCTGC
TGCGACGCTTTTTTTCTGGCAAGATAGTCTTGTAAATGCGGGCCAAGATCTGCACACTGGTATTTCGGTT
TTTGGGGCCGCGGGCGGCGACGGGGCCCGTGCGTCCCAGCGCACATGTTCGGCGAGGCGGGGCCTGCGAG
CGCGGCCACCGAGAATCGGACGGGGGTAGTCTCAAGCTGGCCGGCCTGCTCTGGTGCCTGGCCTCGCGCC
GCCGTGTATCGCCCCGCCCTGGGCGGCAAGGCTGGCCCGGTCGGCACCAGTTGCGTGAGCGGAAAGATGG
CCGCTTCCCGGCCCTGCTGCAGGGAGCTCAAAATGGAGGACGCGGCGCTCGGGAGAGCGGGCGGGTGAGT
CACCCACACAAAGGAAAAGGGCCTTTCCGTCCTCAGCCGTCGCTTCATGTGACTCCACGGAGTACCGGGC
GCCGTCCAGGCACCTCGATTAGTTCTCGAGCTTTTGGAGTACGTCGTCTTTAGGTTGGGGGGAGGGGTTT
TATGCGATGGAGTTTCCCCACACTGAGTGGGTGGAGACTGAAGTTAGGCCAGCTTGGCACTTGATGTAAT
TCTCCTTGGAATTTGCCCTTTTTGAGTTTGGATCTTGGTTCATTCTCAAGCCTCAGACAGTGGTTCAAAG
TTTTTTTCTTCCATTTCAGGTGTCGTGAGCCACCATGGACTACAAAGACCATGACGGTGATTATAAAGAT
CATGACATCGATTACAAGGATGACGATGACAAGATGGCCCCCAAGAAGAAGAGGAAGGTGGGCCGCGGAA
TGGACAAGAAGTACTCCATTGGGCTCGCCATCGGCACAAACAGCGTCGGCTGGGCCGTCATTACGGACGA
GTACAAGGTGCCGAGCAAAAAATTCAAAGTTCTGGGCAATACCGATCGCCACAGCATAAAGAAGAACCTC
ATTGGCGCCCTCCTGTTCGACTCCGGGGAAACCGCCGAAGCCACGCGGCTCAAAAGAACAGCACGGCGCA
GATATACCCGCAGAAAGAATCGGATCTGCTACCTGCAGGAGATCTTTAGTAATGAGATGGCTAAGGTGGA
TGACTCTTTCTTCCATAGGCTGGAGGAGTCCTTTTTGGTGGAGGAGGATAAAAAGCACGAGCGCCACCCA
ATCTTTGGCAATATCGTGGACGAGGTGGCGTACCATGAAAAGTACCCAACCATATATCATCTGAGGAAGA
AGCTTGTAGACAGTACTGATAAGGCTGACTTGCGGTTGATCTATCTCGCGCTGGCGCATATGATCAAATT
TCGGGGACACTTCCTCATCGAGGGGGACCTGAACCCAGACAACAGCGATGTCGACAAACTCTTTATCCAA
CTGGTTCAGACTTACAATCAGCTTTTCGAAGAGAACCCGATCAACGCATCCGGAGTTGACGCCAAAGCAA
TCCTGAGCGCTAGGCTGTCCAAATCCCGGCGGCTCGAAAACCTCATCGCACAGCTCCCTGGGGAGAAGAA
GAACGGCCTGTTTGGTAATCTTATCGCCCTGTCACTCGGGCTGACCCCCAACTTTAAATCTAACTTCGAC
CTGGCCGAAGATGCCAAGCTTCAACTGAGCAAAGACACCTACGATGATGATCTCGACAATCTGCTGGCCC
AGATCGGCGACCAGTACGCAGACCTTTTTTTGGCGGCAAAGAACCTGTCAGACGCCATTCTGCTGAGTGA
TATTCTGCGAGTGAACACGGAGATCACCAAAGCTCCGCTGAGCGCTAGTATGATCAAGCGCTATGATGAG
CACCACCAAGACTTGACTTTGCTGAAGGCCCTTGTCAGACAGCAACTGCCTGAGAAGTACAAGGAAATTT
TCTTCGATCAGTCTAAAAATGGCTACGCCGGATACATTGACGGCGGAGCAAGCCAGGAGGAATTTTACAA
ATTTATTAAGCCCATCTTGGAAAAAATGGACGGCACCGAGGAGCTGCTGGTAAAGCTTAACAGAGAAGAT
CTGTTGCGCAAACAGCGCACTTTCGACAATGGAAGCATCCCCCACCAGATTCACCTGGGCGAACTGCACG
CTATCCTCAGGCGGCAAGAGGATTTCTACCCCTTTTTGAAAGATAACAGGGAAAAGATTGAGAAAATCCT
CACATTTCGGATACCCTACTATGTAGGCCCCCTCGCCCGGGGAAATTCCAGATTCGCGTGGATGACTCGC
AAATCAGAAGAGACCATCACTCCCTGGAACTTCGAGGAAGTCGTGGATAAGGGGGCCTCTGCCCAGTCCT
TCATCGAAAGGATGACTAACTTTGATAAAAATCTGCCTAACGAAAAGGTGCTTCCTAAACACTCTCTGCT
GTACGAGTACTTCACAGTTTATAACGAGCTCACCAAGGTCAAATACGTCACAGAAGGGATGAGAAAGCCA
GCATTCCTGTCTGGAGAGCAGAAGAAAGCTATCGTGGACCTCCTCTTCAAGACGAACCGGAAAGTTACCG
TGAAACAGCTCAAAGAAGACTATTTCAAAAAGATTGAATGTTTCGACTCTGTTGAAATCAGCGGAGTGGA
GGATCGCTTCAACGCATCCCTGGGAACGTATCACGATCTCCTGAAAATCATTAAAGACAAGGACTTCCTG
GACAATGAGGAGAACGAGGACATTCTTGAGGACATTGTCCTCACCCTTACGTTGTTTGAAGATAGGGAGA
TGATTGAAGAACGCTTGAAAACTTACGCTCATCTCTTCGACGACAAAGTCATGAAACAGCTCAAGAGGCG
CCGATATACAGGATGGGGGCGGCTGTCAAGAAAACTGATCAATGGGATCCGAGACAAGCAGAGTGGAAAG
ACAATCCTGGATTTTCTTAAGTCCGATGGATTTGCCAACCGGAACTTCATGCAGTTGATCCATGATGACT
CTCTCACCTTTAAGGAGGACATCCAGAAAGCACAAGTTTCTGGCCAGGGGGACAGTCTTCACGAGCACAT
CGCTAATCTTGCAGGTAGCCCAGCTATCAAAAAGGGAATACTGCAGACCGTTAAGGTCGTGGATGAACTC
GTCAAAGTAATGGGAAGGCATAAGCCCGAGAATATCGTTATCGAGATGGCCCGAGAGAACCAAACTACCC
AGAAGGGACAGAAGAACAGTAGGGAAAGGATGAAGAGGATTGAAGAGGGTATAAAAGAACTGGGGTCCCA
AATCCTTAAGGAACACCCAGTTGAAAACACCCAGCTTCAGAATGAGAAGCTCTACCTGTACTACCTGCAG
AACGGCAGGGACATGTACGTGGATCAGGAACTGGACATCAATCGGCTCTCCGACTACGACGTGGATGCCA
TCGTGCCCCAGTCTTTTCTCAAAGATGATTCTATTGATAATAAAGTGTTGACAAGATCCGATAAAAATAG
AGGGAAGAGTGATAACGTCCCCTCAGAAGAAGTTGTCAAGAAAATGAAAAATTATTGGCGGCAGCTGCTG
AACGCCAAACTGATCACACAACGGAAGTTCGATAATCTGACTAAGGCTGAACGAGGTGGCCTGTCTGAGT
TGGATAAAGCCGGCTTCATCAAAAGGCAGCTTGTTGAGACACGCCAGATCACCAAGCACGTGGCCCAAAT
TCTCGATTCACGCATGAACACCAAGTACGATGAAAATGACAAACTGATTCGAGAGGTGAAAGTTATTACT
CTGAAGTCTAAGCTGGTCTCAGATTTCAGAAAGGACTTTCAGTTTTATAAGGTGAGAGAGATCAACAATT
ACCACCATGCGCATGATGCCTACCTGAATGCAGTGGTAGGCACTGCACTTATCAAAAAATATCCCAAGCT
TGAATCTGAATTTGTTTACGGAGACTATAAAGTGTACGATGTTAGGAAAATGATCGCAAAGTCTGAGCAG
GAAATAGGCAAGGCCACCGCTAAGTACTTCTTTTACAGCAATATTATGAATTTTTTCAAGACCGAGATTA
CACTGGCCAATGGAGAGATTCGGAAGCGACCACTTATCGAAACAAACGGAGAAACAGGAGAAATCGTGTG
GGACAAGGGTAGGGATTTCGCGACAGTCCGGAAGGTCCTGTCCATGCCGCAGGTGAACATCGTTAAAAAG
ACCGAAGTACAGACCGGAGGCTTCTCCAAGGAAAGTATCCTCCCGAAAAGGAACAGCGACAAGCTGATCG
CACGCAAAAAAGATTGGGACCCCAAGAAATACGGCGGATTCGATTCTCCTACAGTCGCTTACAGTGTACT
GGTTGTGGCCAAAGTGGAGAAAGGGAAGTCTAAAAAACTCAAAAGCGTCAAGGAACTGCTGGGCATCACA
ATCATGGAGCGATCAAGCTTCGAAAAAAACCCCATCGACTTTCTCGAGGCGAAAGGATATAAAGAGGTCA
AAAAAGACCTCATCATTAAGCTTCCCAAGTACTCTCTCTTTGAGCTTGAAAACGGCCGGAAACGAATGCT
CGCTAGTGCGGGCGAGCTGCAGAAAGGTAACGAGCTGGCACTGCCCTCTAAATACGTTAATTTCTTGTAT
CTGGCCAGCCACTATGAAAAGCTCAAAGGGTCTCCCGAAGATAATGAGCAGAAGCAGCTGTTCGTGGAAC
AACACAAACACTACCTTGATGAGATCATCGAGCAAATAAGCGAATTCTCCAAAAGAGTGATCCTCGCCGA
CGCTAACCTCGATAAGGTGCTTTCTGCTTACAATAAGCACAGGGATAAGCCCATCAGGGAGCAGGCAGAA
AACATTATCCACTTGTTTACTCTGACCAACTTGGGCGCGCCTGCAGCCTTCAAGTACTTCGACACCACCA
TAGACAGAAAGCGGTACACCTCTACAAAGGAGGTCCTGGACGCCACACTGATTCATCAGTCAATTACGGG
GCTCTATGAAACAAGAATCGACCTCTCTCAGCTCGGTGGAGACGTGCGGGGTTCTGGCAAGCCCATCCCC
AACCCCCTGCTGGGCCTGGACAGCACCATCCCGCTGCTGAACGCTAAACAGATTCTGGGACAGCTGGACG
GCGGGAGCGTGGCAGTCCTGCCTGTGGTCGACTCCACCAATCAGTACCTGCTGGATCGAATCGGCGAGCT
GAAGAGTGGGGATGCTTGCATTGCAGAATATCAGCAGGCAGGGAGAGGAAGCAGAGGGAGGAAATGGTTC
TCTCCTTTTGGAGCTAACCTGTACCTGAGTATGTTTTGGCGCCTGAAGCGGGGACCAGCAGCAATCGGCC
TGGGCCCGGTCATCGGAATTGTCATGGCAGAAGCGCTGCGAAAGCTGGGAGCAGACAAGGTGCGAGTCAA
ATGGCCCAATGACCTGTATCTGCAGGATAGAAAGCTGGCAGGCATCCTGGTGGAGCTGGCCGGAATAACA
GGCGATGCTGCACAGATCGTCATTGGCGCCGGGATT
